Addgene plasmid #1212: pCUP1-GR
Depositing lab: Susan Lindquist. Depositing organization: Whitehead Institute for Biomedical Research. Publication: Creating a protein-based element of inheritance. Li L, Lindquist S. Science 2000 Jan 28;287(5453):661-4. 10.1126/science.287.5453.661 PubMed 10650001.
Backbone
  Vector backbone: pRS316
  Backbone size w/o insert (bp): 4848
  Vector type: Yeast Expression
Growth in bacteria
  Bacterial resistance: Ampicillin, 100 μg/mL
  Growth temperature: 37°C
  Growth strain: DH5alpha
  Copy number: High Copy
Gene/Insert
  Gene/Insert name: glucocorticoid receptor (alt name: GR)
  Species: R. norvegicus (rat)
  Insert size (bp): 2840
  Entrez Gene: Nr3c1 (a.k.a. GR, Gcr, Grl)
  Cloning method: Restriction Enzyme; 5′ cloning site NM domain removed from pCUP1-NMGR with BamHI/SacII digest (not destroyed); 3′ cloning site NM domain removed from pCUP1-NMGR with BamHI/SacII digest (not destroyed)
  Sequencing primers: 5′ n/a
Resource information
  A portion of this plasmid was derived from a plasmid made by: see comments.
Terms and licenses: Academic/Nonprofit Terms; Industry Terms: Not Available to Industry
Depositor comments: Derived from plasmids from the following reference: Picard D, Khurseed B, Garabedian MJ, Fortin MG, Lindquist S, Yamamoto KR. Reduced levels of hsp90 compromise steroid receptor action in vivo. Nature (1990), 348 (6297): 166-8. Note: Please see Addgene's sequencing result for the GR sequence, which is slightly different from the author's sequence.
How to cite: pCUP1-GR was a gift from Susan Lindquist (Addgene plasmid # 1212 ; http://n2t.net/addgene:1212 ; RRID:Addgene_1212)
