[The description below was written by a language model from this plasmid's Addgene catalogue record and pLannotate feature annotations shown in this document.]
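Description:
pCUP1-GR is a yeast expression plasmid built on the pRS316 backbone, a centromeric E. coli–S. cerevisiae shuttle vector. In bacteria it replicates from a high-copy ColE1/pUC-type origin and is selected with ampicillin through the AmpR (β-lactamase) gene. In yeast the CEN6/ARS element gives stable, low-copy maintenance, and the URA3 marker allows selection in uracil auxotrophs and counterselection with 5-fluoroorotic acid. The backbone also retains an f1 origin for single-stranded DNA production. Remnants of the pBluescript-derived cloning region are present too, including T7 and T3 promoters, lac promoter/operator sequences and lacZα fragments flanking the insert.

The payload is the rat glucocorticoid receptor (Nr3c1, GR). Its coding sequence sits directly downstream of the S. cerevisiae CUP1 metallothionein promoter, so receptor expression can be induced by adding copper ions. No epitope tag, reporter or annotated terminator appears in the feature table. According to the record, the plasmid was made by excising the NM domain from a related construct, pCUP1-NMGR, by BamHI/SacII digestion, leaving GR alone. It is therefore the unfused counterpart of that NM–GR fusion, which suggests a control role, although the record does not describe its purpose explicitly. It was deposited with a study on creating a protein-based element of inheritance in yeast, and the GR sequences derive from earlier plasmids used to study steroid receptor action in yeast. The feature table is based on the depositor's full sequence, and the repository's own sequencing of GR is noted to differ slightly from it.
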