Features (pLannotate 1.2.2; 20 found; start..end, strand, type, name):
    137..186     +  misc_feature   bom (fragment): basis of mobility region from pBR322
    201..416     +  promoter       URA3 promoter: S. cerevisiae URA3
    417..1220    +  CDS            URA3: orotidine-5'-phosphate decarboxylase, required for uracil biosynthesis; S. cerevisiae URA3; yeast auxotrophic marker, counterselectable with 5-fluoroorotic acid (5-FOA)
   1299..1350    +  misc_feature   bom (fragment): basis of mobility region from pBR322
   1351..1806    -  rep_origin     f1 ori (sequence partly withheld): f1 bacteriophage origin of replication; arrow indicates direction of (+) strand synthesis
   1814..1971    -  CDS            lacZα (fragment): LacZα fragment of β-galactosidase; lacZ fragment
   1974..1992    +  promoter       T7 promoter: promoter for bacteriophage T7 RNA polymerase
   2010..4394    -  CDS            Nr3c1: GCR_RAT - Also known as Grl. Experimental evidence at protein level: Swiss-Prot protein existence level 1. [Isoform A]: Has transcriptional activation and repression activity. Mediates glucocorticoid-induced apoptosis. Promotes accurate chromosome segregation during mitosis. May act as a tumor suppressor. May play a negative role in adipogenesis through the regulation of lipolytic and antilipogenic gene expression. From Rattus norvegicus (Rat).
   4450..4684    -  promoter       CUP1 promoter: S. cerevisiae CUP1; inducible metallothionein promoter, regulated by Cu2+
   4847..4901    +  misc_feature   MCS (fragment): pBluescript multiple cloning site
   4914..4932    -  promoter       T3 promoter: promoter for bacteriophage T3 RNA polymerase
   4977..4993    -  protein_bind   lac operator: The lac repressor binds to the lac operator to inhibit transcription in E. coli. This inhibition can be relieved by adding lactose or isopropyl-β-D-thiogalactopyranoside (IPTG). lac repressor encoded by lacI
   5001..5031    -  promoter       lac promoter: promoter for the E. coli lac operon
   5046..5067    -  protein_bind   CAP binding site: CAP binding activates transcription in the presence of cAMP. E. coli catabolite activator protein
   5080..5172    -  CDS            lacI (fragment): lac repressor; lacI; The lac repressor binds to the lac operator to inhibit transcription in E. coli. This inhibition can be relieved by adding lactose or isopropyl-β-D-thiogalactopyranoside (IPTG).
   5355..5943    -  rep_origin     ori: high-copy-number ColE1/pMB1/pBR322/pUC origin of replication
   6114..6974    -  CDS            AmpR: β-lactamase; bla; confers resistance to ampicillin, carbenicillin, and related antibiotics
   6975..7079    -  promoter       AmpR promoter: bla
   7116..7619    +  misc_feature   CEN/ARS: S. cerevisiae CEN6 centromere fused to an autonomously replicating sequence
   7688..35      +  CDS            rop (fragment) (across the origin): Rop protein, which maintains plasmids at low copy number; rop
>Addgene plasmid #1212 | pCUP1-GR | depositor full sequence | sequence record 19 | Author sequence
TCGCGCGTTTCGGTGATGACGGTGAAAACCTCTGACACATGCAGCTCCCGGAGACGGTCACAGCTTGTCT
GTAAGCGGATGCCGGGAGCAGACAAGCCCGTCAGGGCGCGTCAGCGGGTGTTGGCGGGTGTCGGGGCTGG
CTTAACTATGCGGCATCAGAGCAGATTGTACTGAGAGTGCACCATACCACAGCTTTTCAATTCAATTCAT
CATTTTTTTTTTATTCTTTTTTTTGATTTCGGTTTCTTTGAAATTTTTTTGATTCGGTAATCTCCGAACA
GAAGGAAGAACGAAGGAAGGAGCACAGACTTAGATTGGTATATATACGCATATGTAGTGTTGAAGAAACA
TGAAATTGCCCAGTATTCTTAACCCAACTGCACAGAACAAAAACCTGCAGGAAACGAAGATAAATCATGT
CGAAAGCTACATATAAGGAACGTGCTGCTACTCATCCTAGTCCTGTTGCTGCCAAGCTATTTAATATCAT
GCACGAAAAGCAAACAAACTTGTGTGCTTCATTGGATGTTCGTACCACCAAGGAATTACTGGAGTTAGTT
GAAGCATTAGGTCCCAAAATTTGTTTACTAAAAACACATGTGGATATCTTGACTGATTTTTCCATGGAGG
GCACAGTTAAGCCGCTAAAGGCATTATCCGCCAAGTACAATTTTTTACTCTTCGAAGACAGAAAATTTGC
TGACATTGGTAATACAGTCAAATTGCAGTACTCTGCGGGTGTATACAGAATAGCAGAATGGGCAGACATT
ACGAATGCACACGGTGTGGTGGGCCCAGGTATTGTTAGCGGTTTGAAGCAGGCGGCAGAAGAAGTAACAA
AGGAACCTAGAGGCCTTTTGATGTTAGCAGAATTGTCATGCAAGGGCTCCCTATCTACTGGAGAATATAC
TAAGGGTACTGTTGACATTGCGAAGAGCGACAAAGATTTTGTTATCGGCTTTATTGCTCAAAGAGACATG
GGTGGAAGAGATGAAGGTTACGATTGGTTGATTATGACACCCGGTGTGGGTTTAGATGACAAGGGAGACG
CATTGGGTCAACAGTATAGAACCGTGGATGATGTGGTCTCTACAGGATCTGACATTATTATTGTTGGAAG
AGGACTATTTGCAAAGGGAAGGGATGCTAAGGTAGAGGGTGAACGTTACAGAAAAGCAGGCTGGGAAGCA
TATTTGAGAAGATGCGGCCAGCAAAACTAAAAAACTGTATTATAAGTAAATGCATGTATACTAAACTCAC
AAATTAGAGCTTCAATTTAATTATATCAGTTATTACCCTATGCGGTGTGAAATACCGCACAGATGCGTAA
GGAGAAAATACCGCATCAGGAAATTGTAAACGTTAATATTTTGTTAAAATTCGCGTTAAATTTTTGTTAA
ATCAGCTCATTTTTTAACCAATAGGCCGAAATCGGCAAAATCCCTTATAAATCAAAAGAATAGACCGAGA
TAGGGT
[37 nt withheld, positions 1477-1513]
AAAGAACGTGGACTCCAACGTCAAAGG
[49 nt withheld, positions 1541-1589]
T
[91 nt withheld, positions 1591-1681]
G
[124 nt withheld, positions 1683-1806]
CGCGCCATTCGCCATTCAGGCTGCGCAACTGTTGGGAAGGGCGATCGGTGCGGGCCTCTTCGCTATTACG
CCAGCTGGCGAAAGGGGGATGTGCTGCAAGGCGATTAAGTTGGGTAACGCCAGGGTTTTCCCAGTCACGA
CGTTGTAAAACGACGGCCAGTGAATTGTAATACGACTCACTATAGGGCGAATTGGAGCTCTCATTTTTGA
TGAAACAGAAGCTTTTTGATATTTCCATTTGAATATTTTGGTATCTGATTAGTGATGATTTCAGCTAACA
TCTCTGGGAATTCAATACTCATGGTCTTATCCAAAAATGTCTGGAAGCAGTAGGTAAGGAGATTCTCAAC
CACCTCATGCATGGAGTCCAGAAGCTTTGTCAGTTGGTAAAACCGTTGCCAGTTCTGACTGGAGTTCCCT
TCCCTTTTGACGATGGCTTTTCCTAGCTCTTTGATATAAGTCATTCGAATCTCATCAAATAACTCTTGGC
TCTTCAGACCTTCCTTAGGAACTGAGGAGAGAAGCAGTAAGGTTTTCATACAGAGATACTCTTCATAGGA
TACCTGCAATCTTTGTAATTCAGAGGAGACAAACAGCATGTGTTTACATTGGTCATACATGCAGGGTAGA
GACATTCTCTGCTCATTAATAATCAGATCAGGAGCAAAGCAGAGCAGGTTTCCGCTTGATTGTCTGTATG
ATCTCCAACCCAAGGCAAATGCCATGAGAAACATCCATGAGTACTGTAGCAGGGTCATTTGGTCATCGAG
GTGTAAGTTTCTCAAGCCTAGTATCGCCTTTGCCCATTTCACTGCTGCAATCACTTGACGCCCACCTAAC
ATGTTGAGTGTGGTCATAATTCTCCATGCTGAATCTGGAACAGAGCTATCATATCCTGCATACAACACCT
CGGGTTCAATCACCTCCAGCAGTGACACCAAGGTAGGGGTGAGCTGTGGTAATGCTGCAGGAACTATTGT
TTTGTTAGGATTTTCCGAAGTGTCTTGTGAGACTCCTGCAGTGGCTTGCTGAATCCCTTTGATTTTTTTC
TTTGTTTTTCGAGCTTCAAGGTTCATTCCAGCCTGAAGACATTTCCGATAGCGGCATGCTGGGCAGTTTT
TCCTTCGAATTTTATCAATGATGCAATCGTTTCTTCCAGCACAAAGGTAATTGTGCTGTCCTTCCACTGC
TCTTTTAAAGAATACTTTGCAGCTTCCACATGTCAGCACCCCGTAATGACATCCTGAAGCTTCATCGGAG
CACACCAGGCAGAGCTTGGGAGGTGGTCCCGTGGCTGCTGACGAGCTGGATGGAGGAGAGCTTACATCTG
GTCTCATTCCAGGGCTTGAGTACCCATTAGAAAACACTGACCGGCCTGGGAAGTTCAGAGCCCCCAAGGA
AGTCAGGCTGTCCTCTCCGGAGCCTTGGCACCTATTCCAGTTTTCAGAACCAACAGGAATTGGTGGAATG
ACATTAAAAACAGGCTTCTGATCCTGCTGCTGAGAAAGGGATGCTGTATTCATGTCATAGTGGTACATCT
GTCCTCCAGAGGTACTCACACCATGAACAGAAATGGCAGACATTTTATTACCAATTATATTTGTCCCAGA
AAAGCTTGCCTGACAATAAACTGGGCCCAGTTTCTCTTGCTTAATTACCCCGGGGGTGCAAAGTTCAATG
AAATCATCTTTTTCTGTTTTCACTTGGGGTAGTGCCACACTGCTGGGACTTGATAAGATTGTATCTCCAG
TATCCTTAATTTTAGGTTTAGTGTCCGGTAAAATAAGAGGCTTACAATCCTCATTCGTGTTCCCTTCGAG
AAGGAATGGATCATCTTCTCCCGCCAAAGGAGAAAGCAAGTTTTCATCTATCAACAGATCTGATCTCCAG
GGACTCTCGTTTGTGTCTTTACTTGGGGACCCAGCGGAAAACTCCAAATCCTTCAAGAGGTCAAAGGTGC
TTTGGTCTGTGGGATACAATTTCACACTGCCTCCGTTGGTGCCGGTCTGGCTTTTTCGATTTTGCTGTTC
TGAAGATGCATCCGAGTGAGTTTTGGGAAACTCCTTCTCTGTCGGGGTAGCACACCCAGTTGCAGACGTT
GAACTCTTGGGGTTCTCTGGAACGCTGGTCGACCTATTGAGGTTTGCAATGCTTTCTTCCAGAAGCCGAA
AGTCTGTTTCCCCAGAGGAAAGGCCAAGTTGGCCCTGCTGTGGGTAGCCCAAGTCATTCCCCATCACTTT
TGTTTCTGTCTCTCCCATATACAGCCCCATGGACAGTGAAACGGCTTTGGATAAGCCTGGCTGCTGCTGC
TGCTGCTGCTGCTGCTGCTGCTGCTGCTGCTGCTGCTGCTGCTGCTGTCGCTGCTGCACATTGCTTGTGG
AGCCTTTCGAGAAATCAAGGAGAATCCTCTGCTGCTTGGAATCTGCCTGAGAAGCAGCAGCCACTGAGGG
CGAAGATGCAGAAACCTTGACTGTAGCTCCTCCCCTCAGGCTTTTATAAAAGTCCATTACGCTCCCCCTC
CCTTGGCCAAGCAAACTGCCAGGGACTTCGTCTCTACCAGGGGGAGCTAAGGATTCTTTGGAGTCCATCC
GGATCCTGATTGATTGATTGATTGTACAGTTTGTTTTTCTTAATATCTATTTCGATGACTTCTATATGAT
ATTGCACTAACAAGAAGATATTATAATGCAATTGATACAAGACAAGGAGTTATTTGCTTCTCTTTTATAT
GATTCTGACAATCCATATTGCGTTGGTAGTCTTTTTTGCTGGAACGGTTCAGCGGAAAAGACGCATCGCT
CTTTTTGCTTCTAGAAGAAATGCCAGCAAAAGAATCTCTTGACAGTGACTGACAGCAAAAATGTCTTTTT
CTAACTAGTAACAAGGCTAAGATATCAGCCTGAAATAAAGGGTGGTGAAGTAATAATTAAATCATCCGTA
TAAACCTATACACATATATGAGGAAAAATAATACAAAAGTGTTTTAAATACAGATACATACATGAACATA
TGCACGTATAGCGCCCAAATGTCGGTAATGGGAATTCGATATCAAGCTTATCGATACCGTCGACCTCGAG
GGGGGGCCCGGTACCCAGCTTTTGTTCCCTTTAGTGAGGGTTAATTCCGAGCTTGGCGTAATCATGGTCA
TAGCTGTTTCCTGTGTGAAATTGTTATCCGCTCACAATTCCACACAACATACGAGCCGGAAGCATAAAGT
GTAAAGCCTGGGGTGCCTAATGAGTGAGGTAACTCACATTAATTGCGTTGCGCTCACTGCCCGCTTTCCA
GTCGGGAAACCTGTCGTGCCAGCTGCATTAATGAATCGGCCAACGCGCGGGGAGAGGCGGTTTGCGTATT
GGGCGCTCTTCCGCTTCCTCGCTCACTGACTCGCTGCGCTCGGTCGTTCGGCTGCGGCGAGCGGTATCAG
CTCACTCAAAGGCGGTAATACGGTTATCCACAGAATCAGGGGATAACGCAGGAAAGAACATGTGAGCAAA
AGGCCAGCAAAAGGCCAGGAACCGTAAAAAGGCCGCGTTGCTGGCGTTTTTCCATAGGCTCCGCCCCCCT
GACGAGCATCACAAAAATCGACGCTCAAGTCAGAGGTGGCGAAACCCGACAGGACTATAAAGATACCAGG
CGTTTCCCCCTGGAAGCTCCCTCGTGCGCTCTCCTGTTCCGACCCTGCCGCTTACCGGATACCTGTCCGC
CTTTCTCCCTTCGGGAAGCGTGGCGCTTTCTCATAGCTCACGCTGTAGGTATCTCAGTTCGGTGTAGGTC
GTTCGCTCCAAGCTGGGCTGTGTGCACGAACCCCCCGTTCAGCCCGACCGCTGCGCCTTATCCGGTAACT
ATCGTCTTGAGTCCAACCCGGTAAGACACGACTTATCGCCACTGGCAGCAGCCACTGGTAACAGGATTAG
CAGAGCGAGGTATGTAGGCGGTGCTACAGAGTTCTTGAAGTGGTGGCCTAACTACGGCTACACTAGAAGG
ACAGTATTTGGTATCTGCGCTCTGCTGAAGCCAGTTACCTTCGGAAAAAGAGTTGGTAGCTCTTGATCCG
GCAAACAAACCACCGCTGGTAGCGGTGGTTTTTTTGTTTGCAAGCAGCAGATTACGCGCAGAAAAAAAGG
ATCTCAAGAAGATCCTTTGATCTTTTCTACGGGGTCTGACGCTCAGTGGAACGAAAACTCACGTTAAGGG
ATTTTGGTCATGAGATTATCAAAAAGGATCTTCACCTAGATCCTTTTAAATTAAAAATGAAGTTTTAAAT
CAATCTAAAGTATATATGAGTAAACTTGGTCTGACAGTTACCAATGCTTAATCAGTGAGGCACCTATCTC
AGCGATCTGTCTATTTCGTTCATCCATAGTTGCCTGACTCCCCGTCGTGTAGATAACTACGATACGGGAG
GGCTTACCATCTGGCCCCAGTGCTGCAATGATACCGCGAGACCCACGCTCACCGGCTCCAGATTTATCAG
CAATAAACCAGCCAGCCGGAAGGGCCGAGCGCAGAAGTGGTCCTGCAACTTTATCCGCCTCCATCCAGTC
TATTAATTGTTGCCGGGAAGCTAGAGTAAGTAGTTCGCCAGTTAATAGTTTGCGCAACGTTGTTGCCATT
GCTACAGGCATCGTGGTGTCACGCTCGTCGTTTGGTATGGCTTCATTCAGCTCCGGTTCCCAACGATCAA
GGCGAGTTACATGATCCCCCATGTTGTGCAAAAAAGCGGTTAGCTCCTTCGGTCCTCCGATCGTTGTCAG
AAGTAAGTTGGCCGCAGTGTTATCACTCATGGTTATGGCAGCACTGCATAATTCTCTTACTGTCATGCCA
TCCGTAAGATGCTTTTCTGTGACTGGTGAGTACTCAACCAAGTCATTCTGAGAATAGTGTATGCGGCGAC
CGAGTTGCTCTTGCCCGGCGTCAATACGGGATAATACCGCGCCACATAGCAGAACTTTAAAAGTGCTCAT
CATTGGAAAACGTTCTTCGGGGCGAAAACTCTCAAGGATCTTACCGCTGTTGAGATCCAGTTCGATGTAA
CCCACTCGTGCACCCAACTGATCTTCAGCATCTTTTACTTTCACCAGCGTTTCTGGGTGAGCAAAAACAG
GAAGGCAAAATGCCGCAAAAAAGGGAATAAGGGCGACACGGAAATGTTGAATACTCATACTCTTCCTTTT
TCAATATTATTGAAGCATTTATCAGGGTTATTGTCTCATGAGCGGATACATATTTGAATGTATTTAGAAA
AATAAACAAATAGGGGTTCCGCGCACATTTCCCCGAAAAGTGCCACCTGGGTCCTTTTCATCACGTGCTA
TAAAAATAATTATAATTTAAATTTTTTAATATAAATATATAAATTAAAAATAGAAAGTAAAAAAAGAAAT
TAAAGAAAAAATAGTTTTTGTTTTCCGAAGATGTAAAAGACTCTAGGGGGATCGCCAACAAATACTACCT
TTTATCTTGCTCTTCCTGCTCTCAGGTATTAATGCCGAATTGTTTCATCTTGTCTGTGTAGAAGACCACA
CACGAAAATCCTGTGATTTTACATTTTACTTATCGTTAATCGAATGTATATCTATTTAATCTGCTTTTCT
TGTCTAATAAATATATATGTAAAGTACGCTTTTTGTTGAAATTTTTTAAACCTTTGTTTATTTTTTTTTC
TTCATTCCGTAACTCTTCTACCTTCTTTATTTACTTTCTAAAATCCAAATACAAAACATAAAAATAAATA
AACACAGAGTAAATTCCCAAATTATTCCATCATTAAAAGATACGAGGCGCGTGTAAGTTACAGGCAAGCG
ATCCGTCCTAAGAAACCATTATTATCATGACATTAACCTATAAAAATAGGCGTATCACGAGGCCCTTTCG
TC
