>Addgene plasmid #1212 | pCUP1-GR | addgene partial sequence | sequence record 16526 | T7 5'-TAATACGACTCACTATAGGG-3'
GCTAACATCTCTGGGAATCAATACTCATGGTCTTATCCAAAAATGTCTGGAAGCAGTAGGTAAGGAGATT
CTCAACCACCTCATGCATGGAGTCCAGAAGCTTTGTCAGTTGGTAAAACCGTTGCCAGTTCTGACTGGAG
TTCCCTTCCCTTTTGACGATGGCTTTTCCTAGCTCTTTGATATAAGTCATTCGAATCTCATCAAATAACT
CTTGGCTCTTCAGACCTTCCTTAGGAACTGAGGAGAGAAGCAGTAAGGTTTTCATACAGAGATACTCTTC
ATAGGATACCTGCAATCTTTGTAATTCAGAGGAGACAAACAGCATGTGTTTACATTGGTCATACATGCAG
GGTAGAGACATTCTCTGCTCATTAATAATCAGATCAGGAGCAAAGCAGAGCAGGTTTCCACTTGATTGTC
TGTATGATCTCCAACCCAGGGCAAATGCCATGAGAAACATCCATGAGTACTGTAGCAGGGTCATTTGGTC
ATCCAGGTGTAAGTTTCTGAAGCCTGGTATCGCCTTTGCCCATTTCACTGCTGCAATCACTTGACG
